>Addgene plasmid #53333 | LRRC-bio-His | depositor full sequence | sequence record 83064 | LRRC-bio-His sequence 8519 bps
GTCGACCTCCATCACGGCCTATAAGAGTGAGGGGGAGTCAGCGGAGTTCTCCTTCCCACTCAACCTTGGA
GAGGAAAGCCTGCAGGGAGAGTTGAGATGGAAGGCAGAGAAGGCTCCTTCTTCCCAGTCCTGGATCACCT
TCTCCCTAAAGAACCAAAAGGTGTCTGTGCAGAAGTCTACTAGCAACCCCAAGTTCCAGCTGTCCGAAAC
GCTCCCACTCACCCTTCAGATACCCCAGGTCTCCCTTCAGTTTGCTGGTTCTGGCAACCTGACCCTGACT
CTGGACAGAGGGATACTGTATCAGGAAGTGAACCTGGTGGTGATGAAAGTGACTCAGCCCGACAGCAACA
CTTTGACCTGTGAGGTGATGGGACCCACCTCACCCAAGATGAGACTGATCTTGAAGCAGGAGAATCAGGA
GGCCAGGGTCTCCAGGCAGGAGAAAGTGATTCAAGTGCAGGCCCCTGAAGCAGGGGTGTGGCAATGTCTA
CTGAGTGAAGGTGAAGAGGTCAAGATGGACTCCAAGATCCAGGTTTTATCCAAAGGGTTGAATTCCGGCA
GCCTGCACCACATCCTGGACGCCCAGAAGATGCTGTGGAACCACAGGGACAGGAACCTGCCTCCTCTGGC
CCCTCTGGGCCCCCACCACCATCACCACCATTGAGTCTAGACACGTGATTAATTAAGGATCCCCCGACCT
CGACCTCTGGCTAATAAAGGAAATTTATTTTCATTGCAATAGTGTGTTGGAATTTTTTGTGTCTCTCACT
CGGAAGGACATATGGGAGGGCAAATCATTTGGTCGAGATCCCTCGGAGATCTCTAGCTAGAGGATCGATC
CCCGCCCCGGACGAACTAAACCTGACTACGACATCTCTGCCCCTTCTTCGCGGGGCAGTGCATGTAATCC
CTTCAGTTGGTTGGTACAACTTGCCAACTGGGCCCTGTTCCACATGTGACACGGGGGGGGACCAAACACA
AAGGGGTTCTCTGACTGTAGTTGACATCCTTATAAATGGATGTGCACATTTGCCAACACTGAGTGGCTTT
CATCCTGGAGCAGACTTTGCAGTCTGTGGACTGCAACACAACATTGCCTTTATGTGTAACTCTTGGCTGA
AGCTCTTACACCAATGCTGGGGGACATGTACCTCCCAGGGGCCCAGGAAGACTACGGGAGGCTACACCAA
CGTCAATCAGAGGGGCCTGTGTAGCTACCGATAAGCGGACCCTCAAGAGGGCATTAGCAATAGTGTTTAT
AAGGCCCCCTTGTTAACCCTAAACGGGTAGCATATGCTTCCCGGGTAGTAGTATATACTATCCAGACTAA
CCCTAATTCAATAGCATATGTTACCCAACGGGAAGCATATGCTATCGAATTAGGGTTAGTAAAAGGGTCC
TAAGGAACAGCGATATCTCCCACCCCATGAGCTGTCACGGTTTTATTTACATGGGGTCAGGATTCCACGA
GGGTAGTGAACCATTTTAGTCACAAGGGCAGTGGCTGAAGATCAAGGAGCGGGCAGTGAACTCTCCTGAA
TCTTCGCCTGCTTCTTCATTCTCCTTCGTTTAGCTAATAGAATAACTGCTGAGTTGTGAACAGTAAGGTG
TATGTGAGGTGCTCGAAAACAAGGTTTCAGGTGACGCCCCCAGAATAAAATTTGGACGGGGGGTTCAGTG
GTGGCATTGTGCTATGACACCAATATAACCCTCACAAACCCCTTGGGCAATAAATACTAGTGTAGGAATG
AAACATTCTGAATATCTTTAACAATAGAAATCCATGGGGTGGGGACAAGCCGTAAAGACTGGATGTCCAT
CTCACACGAATTTATGGCTATGGGCAACACATAATCCTAGTGCAATATGATACTGGGGTTATTAAGATGT
GTCCCAGGCAGGGACCAAGACAGGTGAACCATGTTGTTACACTCTATTTGTAACAAGGGGAAAGAGAGTG
GACGCCGACAGCAGCGGACTCCACTGGTTGTCTCTAACACCCCCGAAAATTAAACGGGGCTCCACGCCAA
TGGGGCCCATAAACAAAGACAAGTGGCCACTCTTTTTTTTGAAATTGTGGAGTGGGGGCACGCGTCAGCC
CCCACACGCCGCCCTGCGGTTTTGGACTGTAAAATAAGGGTGTAATAACTTGGCTGATTGTAACCCCGCT
AACCACTGCGGTCAAACCACTTGCCCACAAAACCACTAATGGCACCCCGGGGAATACCTGCATAAGTAGG
TGGGCGGGCCAAGATAGGGGCGCGATTGCTGCGATCTGGAGGACAAATTACACACACTTGCGCCTGAGCG
CCAAGCACAGGGTTGTTGGTCCTCATATTCACGAGGTCGCTGAGAGCACGGTGGGCTAATGTTGCCATGG
GTAGCATATACTACCCAAATATCTGGATAGCATATGCTATCCTAATCTATATCTGGGTAGCATAGGCTAT
CCTAATCTATATCTGGGTAGCATATGCTATCCTAATCTATATCTGGGTAGTATATGCTATCCTAATTTAT
ATCTGGGTAGCATAGGCTATCCTAATCTATATCTGGGTAGCATATGCTATCCTAATCTATATCTGGGTAG
TATATGCTATCCTAATCTGTATCCGGGTAGCATATGCTATCCTAATAGAGATTAGGGTAGTATATGCTAT
CCTAATTTATATCTGGGTAGCATATACTACCCAAATATCTGGATAGCATATGCTATCCTAATCTATATCT
GGGTAGCATATGCTATCCTAATCTATATCTGGGTAGCATAGGCTATCCTAATCTATATCTGGGTAGCATA
TGCTATCCTAATCTATATCTGGGTAGTATATGCTATCCTAATTTATATCTGGGTAGCATAGGCTATCCTA
ATCTATATCTGGGTAGCATATGCTATCCTAATCTATATCTGGGTAGTATATGCTATCCTAATCTGTATCC
GGGTAGCATATGCTATCCTCATGATAAGCTGTCAAACATGAGAATTTTCTTGAAGACGAAAGGGCCTCGT
GATACGCCTATTTTTATAGGTTAATGTCATGATAATAATGGTTTCTTAGACGTCAGGTGGCACTTTTCGG
GGAAATGTGCGCGGAACCCCTATTTGTTTATTTTTCTAAATACATTCAAATATGTATCCGCTCATGAGAC
AATAACCCTGATAAATGCTTCAATAATATTGAAAAAGGAAGAGTATGAGTATTCAACATTTCCGTGTCGC
CCTTATTCCCTTTTTTGCGGCATTTTGCCTTCCTGTTTTTGCTCACCCAGAAACGCTGGTGAAAGTAAAA
GATGCTGAAGATCAGTTGGGTGCACGAGTGGGTTACATCGAACTGGATCTCAACAGCGGTAAGATCCTTG
AGAGTTTTCGCCCCGAAGAACGTTTTCCAATGATGAGCACTTTTAAAGTTCTGCTATGTGGCGCGGTATT
ATCCCGTGTTGACGCCGGGCAAGAGCAACTCGGTCGCCGCATACACTATTCTCAGAATGACTTGGTTGAG
TACTCACCAGTCACAGAAAAGCATCTTACGGATGGCATGACAGTAAGAGAATTATGCAGTGCTGCCATAA
CCATGAGTGATAACACTGCGGCCAACTTACTTCTGACAACGATCGGAGGACCGAAGGAGCTAACCGCTTT
TTTGCACAACATGGGGGATCATGTAACTCGCCTTGATCGTTGGGAACCGGAGCTGAATGAAGCCATACCA
AACGACGAGCGTGACACCACGATGCCTGCAGCAATGGCAACAACGTTGCGCAAACTATTAACTGGCGAAC
TACTTACTCTAGCTTCCCGGCAACAATTAATAGACTGGATGGAGGCGGATAAAGTTGCAGGACCACTTCT
GCGCTCGGCCCTTCCGGCTGGCTGGTTTATTGCTGATAAATCTGGAGCCGGTGAGCGTGGGTCTCGCGGT
ATCATTGCAGCACTGGGGCCAGATGGTAAGCCCTCCCGTATCGTAGTTATCTACACGACGGGGAGTCAGG
CAACTATGGATGAACGAAATAGACAGATCGCTGAGATAGGTGCCTCACTGATTAAGCATTGGTAACTGTC
AGACCAAGTTTACTCATATATACTTTAGATTGATTTAAAACTTCATTTTTAATTTAAAAGGATCTAGGTG
AAGATCCTTTTTGATAATCTCATGACCAAAATCCCTTAACGTGAGTTTTCGTTCCACTGAGCGTCAGACC
CCGTAGAAAAGATCAAAGGATCTTCTTGAGATCCTTTTTTTCTGCGCGTAATCTGCTGCTTGCAAACAAA
AAAACCACCGCTACCAGCGGTGGTTTGTTTGCCGGATCAAGAGCTACCAACTCTTTTTCCGAAGGTAACT
GGCTTCAGCAGAGCGCAGATACCAAATACTGTTCTTCTAGTGTAGCCGTAGTTAGGCCACCACTTCAAGA
ACTCTGTAGCACCGCCTACATACCTCGCTCTGCTAATCCTGTTACCAGTGGCTGCTGCCAGTGGCGATAA
GTCGTGTCTTACCGGGTTGGACTCAAGACGATAGTTACCGGATAAGGCGCAGCGGTCGGGCTGAACGGGG
GGTTCGTGCACACAGCCCAGCTTGGAGCGAACGACCTACACCGAACTGAGATACCTACAGCGTGAGCTAT
GAGAAAGCGCCACGCTTCCCGAAGGGAGAAAGGCGGACAGGTATCCGGTAAGCGGCAGGGTCGGAACAGG
AGAGCGCACGAGGGAGCTTCCAGGGGGAAACGCCTGGTATCTTTATAGTCCTGTCGGGTTTCGCCACCTC
TGACTTGAGCGTCGATTTTTGTGATGCTCGTCAGGGGGGCGGAGCCTATGGAAAAACGCCAGCAACGCGG
CCTTTTTACGGTTCCTGGCCTTTTGCTGGCCTTTTGCTCACATGTTCTTTCCTGCGTTATCCCCTGATTC
TGTGGATAACCGTATTACCGCCTTTGAGTGAGCTGATACCGCTCGCCGCAGCCGAACGACCGAGCGCAGC
GAGTCAGTGAGCGAGGAAGCGGAAGAGCGCCCAATACGCAAACCGCCTCTCCCCGCGCGTTGGCCGATTC
ATTAATGCAGCTGGCACGACAGGTTTCCCGACTGGAAAGCGGGCAGTGAGCGCAACGCAATTAATGTGAG
TTAGCTCACTCATTAGGCACCCCAGGCTTTACACTTTATGCTTCCGGCTCGTATGTTGTGTGGAATTGTG
AGCGGATAACAATTTCACACAGGAAACAGCTATGACCATGATTACGCCAAGCTCTAGCTAGAGGTCGACC
AATTCTCATGTTTGACAGCTTATCATCGCAGATCCGGGCAACGTTGTTGCCATTGCTGCAGGCGCAGAAC
TGGTAGGTATGGAAGATCTATACATTGAATCAATATTGGCAATTAGCCATATTAGTCATTGGTTATATAG
CATAAATCAATATTGGCTATTGGCCATTGCATACGTTGTATCTATATCATAATATGTACATTTATATTGG
CTCATGTCCAATATGACCGCCATGTTGACATTGATTATTGACTAGTTATTAATAGTAATCAATTACGGGG
TCATTAGTTCATAGCCCATATATGGAGTTCCGCGTTACATAACTTACGGTAAATGGCCCGCCTGGCTGAC
CGCCCAACGACCCCCGCCCATTGACGTCAATAATGACGTATGTTCCCATAGTAACGCCAATAGGGACTTT
CCATTGACGTCAATGGGTGGAGTATTTACGGTAAACTGCCCACTTGGCAGTACATCAAGTGTATCATATG
CCAAGTCCGCCCCCTATTGACGTCAATGACGGTAAATGGCCCGCCTGGCATTATGCCCAGTACATGACCT
TACGGGACTTTCCTACTTGGCAGTACATCTACGTATTAGTCATCGCTATTACCATGGTGATGCGGTTTTG
GCAGTACACCAATGGGCGTGGATAGCGGTTTGACTCACGGGGATTTCCAAGTCTCCACCCCATTGACGTC
AATGGGAGTTTGTTTTGGCACCAAAATCAACGGGACTTTCCAAAATGTCGTAATAACCCCGCCCCGTTGA
CGCAAATGGGCGGTAGGCGTGTACGGTGGGAGGTCTATATAAGCAGAGCTCGTTTAGTGAACCGTCAGAT
CCTCACTCTCTTCCGCATCGCTGTCTGCGAGGGCCAGCTGTTGGGCTCGCGGTTGAGGACAAACTCTTCG
CGGTCTTTCCAGTACTCTTGGATCGGAAACCCGTCGGCCTCCGAACGGTACTCCGCCACCGAGGGACCTG
AGCGAGTCCGCATCGACCGGATCGGAAAACCTCTCGAGAAAGGCGTCTAACCAGTCACAGTCGCAAGGTA
GGCTGAGCACCGTGGCGGGCGGCAGCGGGTGGCGGTCGGGGTTGTTTCTGGCGGAGGTGCTGCTGATGAT
GTAATTAAAGTAGGCGGTCTTGAGACGGCGGATGGTCGAGGTGAGGTGTGGCAGGCTTGAGATCCAGCTG
TTGGGGTGAGTACTCCCTCTCAAAAGCGGGCATTACTTCTGCGCTAAGATTGTCAGTTTCCAAAAACGAG
GAGGATTTGATATTCACCTGGCCCGATCTGGCCATACACTTGAGTGACAATGACATCCACTTTGCCTTTC
TCTCCACAGGTGTCCACTCCCAGGTCCAAGTTTAAACTGCGGCCGCCACCATGGTCCCTCAGATCCTGCT
GCTGCTGGCCCTGCTGACACTGGGACTGGCCGCCCAGCACCAGGACAAGGTGCCCTGCAAGATGGTGGAC
AAGAAAGTGTCCTGCCAGGTCCTCGGCCTGCTCCAGGTGCCAAGCGTGCTGCCCCCCGACACCGAGACAC
TGGACCTGAGCGGCAACCAGCTGAGAAGCATCCTGGCCAGCCCCCTGGGCTTCTACACCGCCCTGCGGCA
CCTGGACCTGTCCACCAACGAGATCAGCTTTCTGCAGCCTGGCGCCTTTCAGGCCCTGACCCACCTGGAA
CACCTGAGCCTGGCCCACAACAGACTGGCTATGGCTACAGCCCTGTCTGCTGGCGGCCTGGGCCCTCTGC
CTAGAGTGACCAGCCTGGATCTGTCCGGCAACAGCCTGTACAGCGGCCTGCTGGAAAGACTGCTGGGCGA
GGCTCCTAGCCTGCACACCCTGTCCCTGGCCGAGAACAGCCTGACCCGGCTGACCAGACACACCTTCAGA
GACATGCCCGCCCTGGAACAGCTGGATCTGCACAGCAACGTGCTGATGGACATCGAGGACGGCGCCTTCG
AGGGCCTGCCCAGACTGACACACCTGAACCTGAGCCGGAACTCCCTGACCTGTATCAGCGACTTCAGCCT
GCAGCAGCTGCGGGTGCTGGATCTGAGCTGCAACAGCATCGAGGCCTTCCAGACAGCCAGCCAGCCTCAG
GCCGAGTTCCAGCTGACCTGGCTGGACCTCCGGGAGAACAAGCTGCTGCACTTCCCCGATCTGGCTGCAC
TGCCCCGGCTGATCTACCTGAATCTGAGCAACAACCTGATCAGACTGCCCACCGGCCCTCCCCAGGATTC
TAAGGGCATCCACGCCCCTAGCGAAGGGTGGAGCGCCCTGCCTCTGAGCGCCCCTTCTGGCAATGCCAGC
GGCAGACCCCTGAGCCAGCTCCTCAACCTGGACCTCAGCTACAATGAGATCGAGCTGATCCCCGACAGCT
TCCTGGAACATCTGACCTCCCTGTGCTTCCTGAACCTGTCCAGAAACTGCCTGCGGACCTTCGAGGCCAG
AAGGCTGGGAAGCCTGCCCTGTCTGATGCTGCTCGACCTGAGCCACAACGCCCTGGAAACCCTGGAACTG
GGCGCTCGCGCTCTGGGCTCCCTGAGAACACTGCTGCTGCAGGGCAACGCTCTGCGGGATCTGCCTCCCT
ACACCTTCGCCAACCTGGCCTCCCTGCAGCGGCTGAATCTGCAGGGAAACAGAGTGTCCCCCTGTGGCGG
CCCTGATGAGCCAGGCCCTAGCGGCTGTGTGGCCTTCAGCGGCATCACTTCTCTGCGGAGCCTGTCTCTG
GTGGACAACGAGATCGAACTGCTGCGGGCTGGCGCCTTCCTGCACACACCCCTGACCGAGCTGGATCTCT
CCTCCAACCCCGGTCTCGAAGTGGCTACAGGCGCCCTGGGAGGGCTGGAAGCCTCTCTCGAAGTGCTGGC
TCTCCAGGGAAATGGCCTGATGGTGCTCCAGGTCGACCTCCCCTGCTTCATCTGCCTGAAGAGACTGAAC
CTGGCCGAAAACCGGCTGTCCCATCTGCCTGCCTGGACCCAGGCCGTGAGCCTGGAAGTCCTGGATCTGC
GGAACAACAGCTTCTCCCTGCTGCCTGGCTCTGCCATGGGCGGCCTGGAAACCAGCCTGAGGAGACTCTA
CCTCCAGGGGAATCCTCTGAGCTGCTGCGGAAACGGATGGCTGGCTGCACAGCTCCACCAGGGCAGAGTG
GACGTGGACGCCACCCAGGACCTGATCTGCCGGTTCAGCAGCCAGGAAGAAGTCTCCCTGAGCCACGTGC
GGCCTGAGGATTGCGAGAAGGGAGGACTCAAGAACATCAATGGCGCGCC
Features (pLannotate 1.2.2; 19 found; start..end, strand, type, name):
    713..768     +  polyA_signal   β-globin poly(A) signal: rabbit β-globin polyadenylation signal (Gil and Proudfoot, 1987)
   1282..2963    -  rep_origin     oriP (fragment): Epstein-Barr virus oriP replication origin (Yates et al., 2000)
   3090..3194    +  promoter       AmpR promoter: bla
   3195..4055    +  CDS            AmpR: β-lactamase; bla; confers resistance to ampicillin, carbenicillin, and related antibiotics
   4226..4814    +  rep_origin     ori: high-copy-number ColE1/pMB1/pBR322/pUC origin of replication
   4997..5089    +  CDS            lacI (fragment): lac repressor; lacI; The lac repressor binds to the lac operator to inhibit transcription in E. coli. This inhibition can be relieved by adding lactose or isopropyl-β-D-thiogalactopyranoside (IPTG).
   5102..5123    +  protein_bind   CAP binding site: CAP binding activates transcription in the presence of cAMP. E. coli catabolite activator protein
   5138..5168    +  promoter       lac promoter: promoter for the E. coli lac operon
   5176..5192    +  protein_bind   lac operator: The lac repressor binds to the lac operator to inhibit transcription in E. coli. This inhibition can be relieved by adding lactose or isopropyl-β-D-thiogalactopyranoside (IPTG). lac repressor encoded by lacI
   5262..5278    +  promoter       tet promoter (fragment): E. coli promoter for tetracycline efflux protein gene
   5288..5313    -  CDS            bla(M) (fragment): β-lactamase lacking the signal sequence; bla(M); allows cytosolic expression of β-lactamase
   5487..5866    +  enhancer       CMV enhancer: human cytomegalovirus immediate early enhancer
   5868..6067    +  promoter       CMV promoter: human cytomegalovirus (CMV) immediate early promoter
   6135..6173    +  misc_feature   Ad SA (fragment): adenovirus major late transcript splice acceptor (Friedrich and Soriano, 1991)
   6206..6415    -  CDS            PTP (fragment): TERM_ADE02 - Experimental evidence at protein level: Swiss-Prot protein existence level 1. Protein covalently bound to the viral DNA that acts as a primer for viral genomic replication by DNA strand displacement. Assembles on the viral origin of replication in an initiation complex with viral polymerase, DBP, host NFIA and host POU2F1/OCT1. During initiation, the polymerase covalently couples the first dCTP with Ser- 580 of pTP. The terminal protein stimulates the template activity over 20 fold compared to protein-free templates. Neo-synthesized viral genomes are linked to two preterminal prot
   6446..6535    +  intron         chimeric intron (fragment): chimera between introns from adenovirus and immunoglobulin heavy chain genes
   6554..6600    +  CDS            IgH signal sequence (fragment): signal sequence from the mouse immunoglobulin heavy chain variable region
   6631..8511    +  CDS            LRRC32 (fragment): LRC32_HUMAN - Also known as D11S833E. Experimental evidence at protein level: Swiss-Prot protein existence level 1. Key regulator of transforming growth factor beta (TGFB1, TGFB2 and TGFB3) that controls TGF-beta activation by maintaining it in a latent state during storage in extracellular space (PubMed:19750484, PubMed:19651619, PubMed:22278742). Associates specifically via disulfide bonds with the Latency-associated peptide (LAP), which is the regulatory chain of TGF-beta, and regulates integrin-dependent activation of TGF-beta (PubMed:22278742). Able to outcompete LTBP1 for binding to LAP
   8512..553     +  CDS            Cd4 (fragment) (across the origin): CD4_RAT - Experimental evidence at protein level: Swiss-Prot protein existence level 1. Integral membrane glycoprotein that plays an essential role in the immune response and serves multiple functions in responses against both external and internal offenses. In T-cells, functions primarily as a coreceptor for MHC class II molecule:peptide complex. The antigens presented by class II peptides are derived from extracellular proteins while class I peptides are derived from cytosolic proteins. Interacts simultaneously with the T-cell receptor (TCR) and the MHC class II presented by antigen presenti
