[The description below was written by a language model from this plasmid's Addgene catalogue record and pLannotate feature annotations shown in this document.]
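Description:
LRRC-bio-His is a mammalian expression plasmid built on the pTT3 backbone, designed to produce the soluble ectodomain of human LRRC32 (also known as GARP, a leucine-rich repeat protein that regulates latent TGF-β) as a secreted, tagged recombinant protein. It is 8,519 bp in total. In E. coli it is maintained at high copy through a ColE1/pUC-type origin and selected with ampicillin via the β-lactamase gene. The backbone also carries an Epstein-Barr virus oriP fragment, which allows episomal retention and enhanced transient expression in cells supplying EBNA1. Small lac, tet and bla fragments in the annotation appear to be cloning-vector remnants with no stated function.

Expression is driven by the CMV immediate-early enhancer and promoter, followed by adenovirus-derived leader and splice elements and a chimeric intron fragment, which generally improve transcript processing and yield. The adenoviral terminal protein fragment annotated on the opposite strand is most likely an incidental match within this leader region. The chemically synthesised LRRC32 insert, about 1.9 kb, sits between retained NotI and AscI sites. It is fused in frame at its C terminus to backbone-encoded rat CD4 domains 3 and 4, which span the sequence numbering origin, and the transcript ends at a rabbit β-globin polyadenylation signal. According to the catalogue entry, the CD4 tag is followed by an enzymatic biotinylation sequence, a linker and a His tag, although these short elements are not individually annotated in the feature table.

The His tag permits affinity purification, and the biotinylation sequence permits oriented capture on streptavidin. This arrangement suits extracellular protein interaction screening, and the associated publication used such proteins in a human platelet receptor protein microarray.
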