Addgene plasmid #53333: LRRC-bio-His
Purpose: Expresses full-length Leucine-rich repeat-containing protein 32 precursor ectodomain in mammalian cells. C-terminal rat Cd4d3+4 tag, biotinylation sequence and His tag.
Depositing lab: Gavin Wright. Depositing organization: Wellcome Sanger Institute. Publication: A human platelet receptor protein microarray identifies FcepsilonR1alpha as an activating PEAR1 ligand. Sun Y, Vandenbriele C, Kauskot A, Verhamme P, Hoylaerts MF, Wright GJ. Mol Cell Proteomics. 2015 Feb 23. pii: mcp.M114.046946. 10.1074/mcp.M114.046946 PubMed 25713122.
Backbone
  Vector backbone: pTT3
  Backbone manufacturer: Yves Durocher, NRC
  Backbone size w/o insert (bp): 6618
  Total vector size (bp): 8519
  Modifications to backbone: Rat CD4 d3+4, enzymatic biotinylation sequence, linker and His tag (CD4d3+4-BioLHis).
  Vector type: Mammalian Expression
Growth in bacteria
  Bacterial resistance: Ampicillin, 100 μg/mL
  Growth temperature: 37°C
  Growth strain: Top10
  Copy number: High Copy
Gene/Insert
  Gene/Insert name: LRRC (alt names: Leucine-rich repeat-containing protein 32 precursoor; LRRC32)
  Species: H. sapiens (human)
  Insert size (bp): 1901
  Entrez Gene: LRRC32 (a.k.a. D11S833E, GARP)
  Promoter: CMV
  Tag / fusion protein: rat CD4 d3+4 (C terminal on backbone); enzymatic biotinylation sequence (C terminal on backbone); His tag (C terminal on backbone)
  Cloning method: Restriction Enzyme; 5′ cloning site NotI (not destroyed); 3′ cloning site AscI (not destroyed)
  Sequencing primers: 5′ CMV-fwd
Resource information
  A portion of this plasmid was derived from a plasmid made by: Insert was chemically synthesised.
Terms and licenses: Academic/Nonprofit Terms; Industry Terms: Not Available to Industry
Depositor comments: Article ref 33
How to cite: LRRC-bio-His was a gift from Gavin Wright (Addgene plasmid # 53333 ; http://n2t.net/addgene:53333 ; RRID:Addgene_53333)
