>Addgene plasmid #53333 | LRRC-bio-His | addgene partial sequence | sequence record 94644 | pMT2-F 5'-TTGCCTTTCTCTCCACAGGT-3'
ACTGCGGCCGCCACCATGGTCCCTCAGATCCTGCTGCTGCTGGCCCTGCTGACACTGGGACTGGCCGCCC
AGCACCAGGACAAGGTGCCCTGCAAGATGGTGGACAAGAAAGTGTCCTGCCAGGTCCTCGGCCTGCTCCA
GGTGCCAAGCGTGCTGCCCCCCGACACCGAGACACTGGACCTGAGCGGCAACCAGCTGAGAAGCATCCTG
GCCAGCCCCCTGGGCTTCTACACCGCCCTGCGGCACCTGGACCTGTCCACCAACGAGATCAGCTTTCTGC
AGCCTGGCGCCTTTCAGGCCCTGACCCACCTGGAACACCTGAGCCTGGCCCACAACAGACTGGCTATGGC
TACAGCCCTGTCTGCTGGCGGCCTGGGCCCTCTGCCTAGAGTGACCAGCCTGGATCTGTCCGGCAACAGC
CTGTACAGCGGCCTGCTGGAAAGACTGCTGGGCGAGGCTCCTAGCCTGCACACCCTGTCCCTGGCCGAGA
ACAGCCTGACCCGGCTGACCAGACACACCTTCAGAGACATGCCCGCCCTGGAACAGCTGGATCTGCACAG
CAACGTGCTGATGGACATCGAGGACGGCGCCTTCGAGGGCCTGCCCAGACTGACACACCTGAACCTGAGC
CGGAACTCCCTGACCTGTATCAGCGACTTCAGCCTGCAGCAGCTGCGGGTGCTGGATCTGAGCTGCAACA
GCATCGAGGCCTTCCAGACAGCCAGCCAGCCTCAGGCCGAGTTCCAGCTGACCTGGCTGGACCTCCGGGA
GAACAAGCTGCTGCACTTCCCCGATCTGGCTGCACTGCCCCGGCTGATCTACCTGAATCTGAGCAACAAC
CTGATCAGACTGCC
