>Addgene plasmid #53333 | LRRC-bio-His | addgene partial sequence | sequence record 94846 | rb_glob_PA_term-R 5'-CCCATATGTCCTTCCGAGTG-3'
ATAAATTTCCTTTATTAGCCAGAGGTCGAGGTCGGGGGATCCTTAATTAATCACGTGTCTAGACTCAATG
GTGGTGATGGTGGTGGGGGCCCAGAGGGGCCAGAGGAGGCAGGTTCCTGTCCCTGTGGTTCCACAGCATC
TTCTGGGCGTCCAGGATGTGGTGCAGGCTGCCGGAATTCAACCCTTTGGATAAAACCTGGATCTTGGAGT
CCATCTTGACCTCTTCACCTTCACTCAGTAGACATTGCCACACCCCTGCTTCAGGGGCCTGCACTTGAAT
CACTTTCTCCTGCCTGGAGACCCTGGCCTCCTGATTCTCCTGCTTCAAGATCAGTCTCATCTTGGGTGAG
GTGGGTCCCATCACCTCACAGGTCAAAGTGTTGCTGTCGGGCTGAGTCACTTTCATCACCACCAGGTTCA
CTTCCTGATACAGTATCCCTCTGTCCAGAGTCAGGGTCAGGTTGCCAGAACCAGCAAACTGAAGGGAGAC
CTGGGGTATCTGAAGGGTGAGTGGGAGCGTTTCGGACAGCTGGAACTTGGGGTTGCTAGTAGACTTCTGC
ACAGACACCTTTTGGTTCTTTAGGGAGAAGGTGATCCAGGACTGGGAAGAAGGAGCCTTCTCTGCCTTCC
ATCTCAACTCTCCCTGCAGGCTTTCCTCTCCAAGGTTGAGTGGGAAGGAGAACTCCGCTGACTCCCCCTC
ACTCTTATAGGCCGTGATGGAGGTCGACGGCGCGCCATTGATGTTCTTGAGTCCTCCCTTCTCGCAATCC
TCAGGCCGCACGTGGCTCAGGGAGAC
